>Addgene plasmid #1596 | L3790 | depositor full sequence | sequence record 206 | Author sequence
AAGCTTGCATGCCTGCAGGTCGAGGCATTTGAATTGGGGGTGGTGGACAGTAACTGTCTGTAATAATAAT
TACTCCTGACCAGGTTGCAATTCGAGTTTTGATAAGCATAATTATACCTTGTACATTGTGGGTTTTGTGC
TGTGGACGTTTTATTGTGACATCCCCATAAGCTACAAGAACAAAAATGAAATGTAAAAGTATTGAAAACG
TCGTACATTTTATATCTGAGTAGTATCCTTTGCTTTAAATGTCCATAAAACTAATTTTATAATCAATAAA
ACAACGTTTGTAAATCAACTGAGTTTACAAGTAGAGACATTGAGGGATACTTTCACTATGCTAAAGTGAT
AATCGACCAAATAATAACTTCACTTTGGTATTTATTCCTGTCTTATAAATGTTATGTATGAATTAAATTC
ATATGCATATGGCTCACTCTGACAATTTTTAATAATCTTCCAGATCAATATTGACTACCGATGCGGGTGG
TCTTTTGCTTTGAATTCTGCTGAACTTTACACCCCGAACAGCAATGTGTGCTTCAGCCTAAAAAAAAGTA
AGTGTGTTAATCAGTGCCCCCGATTCTTCATTTTTTGCCCCTCTCTCCCGTTTCGTCGGCAAAAGAAGAG
AAAATAAAGATAAGTCTCAAGATAGGTTGGTAATCGCTAAAGTGGTTGTGTGGATAAGAGTAGCAAAATG
GCAGGAAGAGCACTTTGCGCGCACACACTGTACTCATTGTTCTGGATAAAATTCTCTCGTTGTTTGCCGT
CGGATGTCTGCCTCTCTGCATTGAGCCGGCTTCTTCACTATCTTTAGTTAACCTAAAATGCCGTTTCTTT
TCTCGTATCCCCACTATCCCGTTGAGGTTCTCTGCTCTCTTCGCTCCCTACCGCCAGCGAGCAACTATCC
GTGGGGGCGCCTTGCTCGGAAGATGGGGGGGAAGAAAGAAGATTTTTGCTATTTGCACTTGAGAAAGAGA
CTTTTCCTGCGTCGATGGTTAGAGAACAGTGTGCAGACACTTTTCAGCTACCTAGAATTACAATTGGATA
TCCCCGCCTCCCAATCCACCCACCCAGGGAAAAAGAAGGGCTCGCCGAAAATCAAAGTTATCTCCAGGCT
CGCGCATCCCACCGAGCGGTTGACTTCTCTCCACCACTTTTCATTTTAACCCTCGGGGTACGGGATTGGC
CAAAGGACCCAAAGGTATGTTTCGAATGATACTAACATAACATAGAACATTTTCAGGAGGACCCTTGGCT
AGCGTCGACGGTACCGGTCAGATATCACTCGAGGAGCTCCCGAGATCCTATCGATTCGCGGCCGCTGTAC
ACCCGGGTGCCCTATAGTGAGTCGTATTGGTACCGGTAGAAAAAATGAGTAAAGGAGAAGAACTTTTCAC
TGGAGTTGTCCCAATTCTTGTTGAATTAGATGGTGATGTTAATGGGCACAAATTTTCTGTCAGTGGAGAG
GGTGAAGGTGATGCAACATACGGAAAACTTACCCTTAAATTTATTTGCACTACTGGAAAACTACCTGTTC
CATGGGTAAGTTTAAACATATATATACTAACTAACCCTGATTATTTAAATTTTCAGCCAACACTTGTCAC
TACTTTCTGTTATGGTGTTCAATGCTTCTCGAGATACCCAGATCATATGAAACAGCATGACTTTTTCAAG
AGTGCCATGCCCGAAGGTTATGTACAGGAAAGAACTATATTTTTCAAAGATGACGGGAACTACAAGACAC
GTAAGTTTAAACAGTTCGGTACTAACTAACCATACATATTTAAATTTTCAGGTGCTGAAGTCAAGTTTGA
AGGTGATACCCTTGTTAATAGAATCGAGTTAAAAGGTATTGATTTTAAAGAAGATGGAAACATTCTTGGA
CACAAATTGGAATACAACTATAACTCACACAATGTATACATCATGGCAGACAAACAAAAGAATGGAATCA
AAGTTGTAAGTTTAAACATGATTTTACTAACTAACTAATCTGATTTAAATTTTCAGAACTTCAAAATTAG
ACACAACATTGAAGATGGAAGCGTTCAACTAGCAGACCATTATCAACAAAATACTCCAATTGGCGATGGC
CCTGTCCTTTTACCAGACAACCATTACCTGTCCACACAATCTGCCCTTTCGAAAGATCCCAACGAAAAGA
GAGACCACATGGTCCTTCTTGAGTTTGTAACAGCTGCTGGGATTACACATGGCATGGACGAACTATACAA
AAGCCCACAAGCTTTGGAATTCGCTAGCCGGCCATACAAGTAATCCGGATGATCGACGCCAACGTCGTTG
AATTTTCAAATTTTAAATACTGAATATTTGTTTTTTTTCCTATTATTTATTTATTCTCTTTGTGTTTTTT
TTCTTGCTTTCTAAAAAATTAATTCAATCCAAATCTAAACATTTTTTTTTCTCTTTCCGTCTCCCAATTC
GTATTCCGCTCCTCTCATCTGAACACAATGTGCAAGTTTATTTATCTTCTCGCTTTCATTTCATTAGGAC
GTGGGGGGAATTGGTGGAAGGGGGAAACACACAAAAGGATGATGGAAATGAAATAAGGACACACAATATG
CAACAACATTCAATTCAGAAATATGGAGGAAGGTTTAAAAGAAAACATAAAAATATATAGAGGAGGAAGG
AAAACTAGTAAAAAATAAGCAAAGAAATTAGGCGAACGATGAGAATTGTCCTCGCTTGGGCCCAAAAGGC
CTTTTTTTTTTGGCGCCGACGTCAGGTGGCACTTTTCGGGGAAATGTGCGCGGAACCCCTATTTGTTTAT
TTTTCTAAATACATTCAAATATGTATCCGCTCATGAGACAATAACCCTGATAAATGCTTCAATAATATTG
AAAAAGGAAGAGTATGAGTATTCAACATTTCCGTGTCGCCCTTATTCCCTTTTTTGCGGCATTTTGCCTT
CCTGTTTTTGCTCACCCAGAAACGCTGGTGAAAGTAAAAGATGCTGAAGATCAGTTGGGTGCACGAGTGG
GTTACATCGAACTGGATCTCAACAGCGGTAAGATCCTTGAGAGTTTTCGCCCCGAAGAACGTTTTCCAAT
GATGAGCACTTTTAAAGTTCTGCTATGTGGCGCGGTATTATCCCGTATTGACGCCGGGCAAGAGCAACTC
GGTCGCCGCATACACTATTCTCAGAATGACTTGGTTGAGTACTCACCAGTCACAGAAAAGCATCTTACGG
ATGGCATGACAGTAAGAGAATTATGCAGTGCTGCCATAACCATGAGTGATAACACTGCGGCCAACTTACT
TCTGACAACGATCGGAGGACCGAAGGAGCTAACCGCTTTTTTGCACAACATGGGGGATCATGTAACTCGC
CTTGATCGTTGGGAACCGGAGCTGAATGAAGCCATACCAAACGACGAGCGTGACACCACGATGCCTGTAG
CAATGGCAACAACGTTGCGCAAACTATTAACTGGCGAACTACTTACTCTAGCTTCCCGGCAACAATTAAT
AGACTGGATGGAGGCGGATAAAGTTGCAGGACCACTTCTGCGCTCGGCCCTTCCGGCTGGCTGGTTTATT
GCTGATAAATCTGGAGCCGGTGAGCGTGGGTCTCGCGGTATCATTGCAGCACTGGGGCCAGATGGTAAGC
CCTCCCGTATCGTAGTTATCTACACGACGGGGAGTCAGGCAACTATGGATGAACGAAATAGACAGATCGC
TGAGATAGGTGCCTCACTGATTAAGCATTGGTAACTGTCAGACCAAGTTTACTCATATATACTTTAGATT
GATTTAAAACTTCATTTTTAATTTAAAAGGATCTAGGTGAAGATCCTTTTTGATAATCTCATGACCAAAA
TCCCTTAACGTGAGTTTTCGTTCCACTGAGCGTCAGACCCCGTAGAAAAGATCAAAGGATCTTCTTGAGA
TCCTTTTTTTCTGCGCGTAATCTGCTGCTTGCAAACAAAAAAACCACCGCTACCAGCGGTGGTTTGTTTG
CCGGATCAAGAGCTACCAACTCTTTTTCCGAAGGTAACTGGCTTCAGCAGAGCGCAGATACCAAATACTG
TCCTTCTAGTGTAGCCGTAGTTAGGCCACCACTTCAAGAACTCTGTAGCACCGCCTACATACCTCGCTCT
GCTAATCCTGTTACCAGTGGCTGCTGCCAGTGGCGATAAGTCGTGTCTTACCGGGTTGGACTCAAGACGA
TAGTTACCGGATAAGGCGCAGCGGTCGGGCTGAACGGGGGGTTCGTGCACACAGCCCAGCTTGGAGCGAA
CGACCTACACCGAACTGAGATACCTACAGCGTGAGCATTGAGAAAGCGCCACGCTTCCCGAAGGGAGAAA
GGCGGACAGGTATCCGGTAAGCGGCAGGGTCGGAACAGGAGAGCGCACGAGGGAGCTTCCAGGGGGAAAC
GCCTGGTATCTTTATAGTCCTGTCGGGTTTCGCCACCTCTGACTTGAGCGTCGATTTTTGTGATGCTCGT
CAGGGGGGCGGAGCCTATGGAAAAACGCCAGCAACGCGGCCTTTTTACGGTTCCTGGCCTTTTGCTGGCC
TTTTGCTCACATGTTCTTTCCTGCGTTATCCCCTGATTCTGTGGATAACCGTATTACCGCCTTTGAGTGA
GCTGATACCGCTCGCCGCAGCCGAACGACCGAGCGCAGCGAGTCAGTGAGCGAGGAAGCGGAAGAGCGCC
CAATACGCAAACCGCCTCTCCCCGCGCGTTGGCCGATTCATTAATGCAGCTGGCACGACAGGTTTCCCGA
CTGGAAAGCGGGCAGTGAGCGCAACGCAATTAATGTGAGTTAGCTCACTCATTAGGCACCCCAGGCTTTA
CACTTTATGCTTCCGGCTCGTATGTTGTGTGGAATTGTGAGCGGATAACAATTTCACACAGGAAACAGCT
ATGACCATGATTACGCCAAGCTGTAAGTTTAAACATGATCTTACTAACTAACTATTCTCATTTAAATTTT
CAGAGCTTAAAAATGGCTGAAATCACTCACAACGATGGATACGCTAACAACTTGGAAATGAAAT
Features (pLannotate 1.2.2; 10 found; start..end, strand, type, name):
      1..23      -  misc_feature   MCS (fragment): pUC18/19 multiple cloning site
   1341..1358    -  promoter       T7 promoter (fragment): promoter for bacteriophage T7 RNA polymerase
   1378..2241    +  CDS            yEGFP: yEGFP is a fluorescent protein published in 1997.
   2779..2883    +  promoter       AmpR promoter: bla
   2884..3744    +  CDS            AmpR: β-lactamase; bla; confers resistance to ampicillin, carbenicillin, and related antibiotics
   3915..4503    +  rep_origin     ori: high-copy-number ColE1/pMB1/pBR322/pUC origin of replication
   4686..4778    +  CDS            lacI (fragment): lac repressor; lacI; The lac repressor binds to the lac operator to inhibit transcription in E. coli. This inhibition can be relieved by adding lactose or isopropyl-β-D-thiogalactopyranoside (IPTG).
   4791..4812    +  protein_bind   CAP binding site: CAP binding activates transcription in the presence of cAMP. E. coli catabolite activator protein
   4827..4857    +  promoter       lac promoter: promoter for the E. coli lac operon
   4865..4881    +  protein_bind   lac operator: The lac repressor binds to the lac operator to inhibit transcription in E. coli. This inhibition can be relieved by adding lactose or isopropyl-β-D-thiogalactopyranoside (IPTG). lac repressor encoded by lacI
