[The description below was written by a language model from this plasmid's Addgene catalogue record and pLannotate feature annotations shown in this document.]
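Description:
L3790 (also recorded as pPD118.33) is a roughly 5 kb Caenorhabditis elegans expression plasmid from the 1997 Fire Lab vector kit, catalogued as an empty backbone with no user-supplied insert. The parent backbone is listed as unknown, but the annotated features point to a pUC-type framework. These include a high-copy ColE1/pMB1 origin, a β-lactamase gene with its own promoter conferring ampicillin resistance for selection in E. coli, and remnants of the lac region (a lacI fragment, CAP binding site, lac promoter and operator) next to a fragment of the pUC18/19 multiple cloning site.

The depositor's component list describes the payload in order. It begins with myo-2 upstream and 5' sequences, and myo-2 is generally known as a pharyngeal muscle myosin gene whose promoter drives expression in the worm pharynx. A synthetic intron (IVSA) and a T7 promoter follow. The GFP coding region carries the S65C chromophore substitution and is split into segments by further artificial introns (IVSR, IVSS, IVST), a design typical of the Fire vectors to boost expression in worms. It ends with a let-858 3' region to supply 3' end processing signals. A "decoy" element is also listed, and its function is not explained in the record. The automated annotation detects the T7 promoter fragment, on the reverse strand, and labels the roughly 860 nt GFP region as yEGFP. That label is probably a nearest-match call rather than the true identity. The myo-2 and let-858 segments are not annotated at all.

The record does not state a specific use. The arrangement is consistent with a myo-2-driven GFP reporter, which could serve as a pharyngeal fluorescence marker or as a starting point for promoter or fusion constructs.
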