Addgene plasmid #1596: L3790
Purpose: (Empty Backbone)
Depositing lab: Andrew Fire. Depositing organization: Carnegie Institution for Science.
Backbone
  Vector backbone: Unknown
  Backbone size (bp): 5033
  Vector type: Worm Expression
Growth in bacteria
  Bacterial resistance: Ampicillin, 100 μg/mL
  Growth temperature: 37°C
  Growth strain: DH5alpha
  Copy number: Unknown
Gene/Insert
  Gene/Insert name: None
  Tag / fusion protein: myo2-1090, myo25', IVSA, rf2128, T7p, gfpN, IVSR, gfpS65C, IVSS, IVST, gfpC, let8583', decoy
  Cloning method: Restriction Enzyme
Terms and licenses: Academic/Nonprofit Terms; Industry Terms: Not Available to Industry
Depositor comments: See Fire Lab Vector Kit Documentation 1997. Fire Lab Miniprep Number pPD118.33, Ligation number L3790.
How to cite: L3790 was a gift from Andrew Fire (Addgene plasmid # 1596 ; http://n2t.net/addgene:1596 ; RRID:Addgene_1596)
