>Addgene plasmid #1596 | L3790 | addgene partial sequence | sequence record 16733 | 1596_m13reverse
CTAACTATTCTCATTTAAATTTTCAGAGCTTAAAAATGGCTGANNCCACTCACAACGATGGATACGCTAA
CAACTTGGAAATGAAANNNGCTTGCATGCCTGCNGGTCGAGGCATTTGAATTGGGGGTGGTGGACAGTAA
CTGTCTGTAATAATAATTACTCCTGACCAGGTTGCAATTCGAGTTTTGATAAGCATAATTATACCTTGTA
CATTGTGGGTTTTGTGCTGTGGACGTTTTATTGTGACATCCCCATAAGCTACAAGAACAAAAATGAAATG
TAAAAGTATTGAAAACGTCGTACATTTTATATCTGAGTAGTATCCTTTGCTTTAAATGTCCATAAAACTA
ATTTTATAATCAATAAAACAACGTTTGTAAATCAACTGAGTTTACAAGTAGAGACATTGAGGGATACTTT
CACTATGCTAAAGTGATAATCGACCAAATAATAACTTCACTTTGGTATTTATTCCTGTCTTATAAATGTT
ATGTATGAATTAAATTCATATGCATATGGCTCACTCTGACAATTTTTAATAATCTTCCAGATCAATATTG
ACTACCGATGCGGGTGGTCTTTTGCTTTGAATTCTGCTGAACTTTACACCCCGAACAGCAATGTGTGCTT
CAGCCTAAAAAAAAGTAAGTGTGTTAATCNGTGCCCCCGATTCTTCATTTTTTGCCCCTCTCTCCCGTTT
CGTCGGCAAAAGAAGAGAAAATAAAGATNAGTCTCAAGATAGGTTGGTAATCGCTAAAGTGGTTGTGTGG
ATAANAGTAGCAAAATGGCAGGAAGAGCACTTTGCCGCGCACNCACTGTACTCCTTGGTTCTGGATAAAA
ATTCCTCTCGTTGTTTGCCCGTCCGAATGNCTGCCTCNCTGGCATTGAGCCGGCCTCCTTCCCTATCTTT
NAGCTTAACCTAAAANGCCCGTTTCCCTTTTCNCCGTAATCCCCCCCTATCCCCGTTNGAAGGTTCCTCT
GGCTCNCNTTCNCTTCCCTNACCCGCCAGGCGAAGCAACTNANCCCGTGGGGGGCCGCCTTGGCNCCGGA
AAAANGGGGGGGGGAAANAAANAAAGAATTTTTTGCCTAANTTNCCCCTTNAAAAAAAANANCTTTTCCC
CGCCCCCNAAGGGTTAAAANAACANGGNGGCCANACNCNTNTTCCGCCTCCCNAAAATTTNCAATTGGNA
ANNCCCCCCCCCCCCATTCCCCCCCCCCCNGGGNAAAAAAAAGGCCTCCCCCNAAANNCAAAGATTCNCC
CGGNCCNCGCGCATCCCACNGNGGGGGTGNNTNCCCCCCCCCTNTTTCCNTTTANCCCCCCGGGGNCGNA
ATTGGCCNN
