>Addgene plasmid #1596 | L3790 | addgene partial sequence | sequence record 55206 | GFPfusionREV 5'-CTCCACTGACAGAAAATTTG-3'
GACAACTCCAGTGAAAAGTTCTTCTCCTTTACTCATTTTTTCTACCGGTACCAATACGACTCACTATAGG
GCACCCGGGTGTACAGCGGCCGCGAATCGATAGGATCTCGGGAGCTCCTCGAGTGATATCTGACCGGTAC
CGTCGACGCTAGCCAAGGGTCCTCCTGAAAATGTTCTATGTTATGTTAGTATCATTCGAAACATACCTTT
GGGTCCTTTGGCCAATCCCGTACCCCGAGGGTTAAAATGAAAAGTGGTGGAGAGAAGTCAACCGCTCGGT
GGGATGCGCGAGCCTGGAGATAACTTTGATTTTCGGCGAGCCCTTCTTTTTCCCTGGGTGGGTGGATTGG
GAGGCGGGGATATCCAATTGTAATTCTAGGTAGCTGAAAAGTGTCTGCACACTGTTCTCTAACCATCGAC
GCAGGAAAAGTCTCTTTCTCAAGTGCAAATAGCAAAAATCTTCTTTCTTCCCCCCCATCTTCCGAGCAAG
GCGCCCCCACGGATAGTTGCTCGCTGGCGGTAGGGAGCGAAGAGAGCAGAGAACCTCAACGGGATAGTGG
GGATACGAGAAAAGAAACGGCATTTTAGGTTAACTAAAGATAGTGAAGAAGCCGGCTCAATGCAGAGAGG
CAGACATCCGACGGCAAACAACGAGAGAATTTTATCCAGAACAATGAGTACAGTGTGTGCGCGCAAAGTG
CTCTTCCTGCCATTTTGCTACTCTTATCCACACAACCACTTTAGCGATTACCAACCTATCTTGAGACTTA
TCTTTATTTTCTCTTCTTTTGCCGACGAAACGGGAGAGAGGGGCAAAAAATGAAGAATCGGGGGCACTGA
TTAACACACTTACTTTTTTTTAGGCTGAAGCACACATTGCTGTTCGGGGTGTAAAGTTCA
